Addgene plasmid #218735: pEGFP-C1-IFT43
Purpose: Expresses N-terminally EGFP-tagged IFT43 in mammalian cells
Depositing lab: Kazuhisa Nakayama. Publication: Molecular basis of ciliary defects caused by compound heterozygous IFT144/WDR19 mutations found in cranioectodermal dysplasia. Ishida Y, Kobayashi T, Chiba S, Katoh Y, Nakayama K. Hum Mol Genet. 2021 Apr 26;30(3-4):213-225. doi: 10.1093/hmg/ddab034. PubMed 33517396.
Backbone
  Vector backbone: pEGFP-C1
  Backbone manufacturer: Clontech
  Backbone size w/o insert (bp): 4731
  Vector type: Mammalian Expression
  Selectable markers: Neomycin (select with G418)
Growth in bacteria
  Bacterial resistance: Kanamycin, 50 μg/mL
  Growth temperature: 37°C
  Growth strain: DH5alpha
  Copy number: High Copy
Gene/Insert
  Gene/Insert name: IFT43
  Species: H. sapiens (human)
  Insert size (bp): 642
  Entrez Gene: IFT43 (a.k.a. C14orf179, CED3, RP81, SRTD18)
  Promoter: CMV
  Tag / fusion protein: EGFP (N terminal on backbone)
  Cloning method: Restriction Enzyme; 5′ cloning site EcoRI (not destroyed); 3′ cloning site SalI (not destroyed)
  Sequencing primers: 5′ CTGAGCAAAGACCCCAACGAG; 3′ GAAATTTGTGATGCTATTGC
Terms and licenses: Academic/Nonprofit Terms; Industry Terms: Not Available to Industry
How to cite: pEGFP-C1-IFT43 was a gift from Kazuhisa Nakayama (Addgene plasmid # 218735 ; http://n2t.net/addgene:218735 ; RRID:Addgene_218735)
