[The description below was written by a language model from this plasmid's Addgene catalogue record and pLannotate feature annotations shown in this document.]
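Description:
pEGFP-C1-IFT43 is a mammalian expression plasmid built on the Clontech pEGFP-C1 backbone, designed to produce human IFT43 fused at its N-terminus to EGFP. The human cytomegalovirus immediate early enhancer and promoter drive a single open reading frame in which the EGFP coding sequence is followed, after a short linker derived from the multiple cloning site, by the IFT43 coding sequence, which was inserted between the EcoRI and SalI sites (both retained). Transcripts are terminated by the SV40 polyadenylation signal downstream of the remaining cloning-site fragment. The short "large T antigen", "ble" and "bGH poly(A)" fragments in the annotation are partial matches rather than complete features and are unlikely to be functional parts.

The plasmid replicates at high copy in E. coli from a ColE1/pUC-type origin, and it also carries an f1 phage origin that allows single-stranded DNA production. A single Tn5 aminoglycoside phosphotransferase gene (NeoR/KanR) serves both hosts. A bacterial bla-type promoter expresses it for kanamycin selection in bacteria, while the adjacent SV40 enhancer/early promoter, together with the HSV thymidine kinase polyadenylation signal, expresses it in mammalian cells for G418 selection of stable transfectants.

IFT43 is a component of intraflagellar transport complex A (IFT-A), which mediates retrograde ciliary trafficking and the ciliary entry of G protein-coupled receptors. The green fluorescent fusion lets the protein be detected and followed in transfected mammalian cells. The associated study concerns ciliary defects caused by mutations in the IFT-A subunit IFT144/WDR19 in cranioectodermal dysplasia, although the record does not detail the specific experiments in which this plasmid was used.
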