Features (pLannotate 1.2.2; 15 found; start..end, strand, type, name):
     61..364     +  enhancer       CMV enhancer: human cytomegalovirus immediate early enhancer
    365..568     +  promoter       CMV promoter: human cytomegalovirus (CMV) immediate early promoter
    613..1329    +  CDS            EGFP: EGFP is a basic (constitutively fluorescent) green fluorescent protein published in 1996, derived from Aequorea victoria. It is reported to be a rapidly-maturing weak dimer with moderate acid sensitivity.
   1345..1968    +  CDS            IFT43: IFT43_HUMAN - Also known as C14orf179. Experimental evidence at protein level: Swiss-Prot protein existence level 1. As a component of IFT complex A (IFT-A), a complex required for retrograde ciliary transport and entry into cilia of G protein- coupled receptors (GPCRs), it is involved in ciliogenesis (PubMed:28400947, PubMed:28973684). Involved in retrograde ciliary transport along microtubules from the ciliary tip to the base (PubMed:21378380). From Homo sapiens (Human).
   1973..1998    +  misc_feature   MCS (fragment): multiple cloning site
   2015..2099    +  CDS            large T antigen (fragment): large T antigen from SV40 (simian virus 40)
   2122..2243    +  polyA_signal   SV40 poly(A) signal: SV40 polyadenylation signal
   2277..2705    -  rep_origin     f1 ori (sequence partly withheld): f1 bacteriophage origin of replication; arrow indicates direction of (+) strand synthesis
   2732..2836    +  promoter       AmpR promoter: bla
   2838..3195    +  promoter       SV40 promoter: SV40 enhancer and early promoter
   3230..4024    +  CDS            NeoR/KanR: aminoglycoside phosphotransferase from Tn5; aph(3')-II (or nptII); confers resistance to neomycin, kanamycin, and G418 (Geneticin®)
   4045..4197    +  CDS            ble (fragment): BLE_KLEPN - Experimental evidence at protein level: Swiss-Prot protein existence level 1. Binding protein with a strong affinity to the bleomycin family of antibiotics. Binds to CL990; an antimitotic-antibiotic compound. From Klebsiella pneumoniae.
   4256..4303    +  polyA_signal   HSV TK poly(A) signal: herpes simplex virus thymidine kinase polyadenylation signal (Cole and Stacy, 1985)
   4394..4410    -  polyA_signal   bGH poly(A) signal (fragment): bovine growth hormone polyadenylation signal
   4632..5220    +  rep_origin     ori: high-copy-number ColE1/pMB1/pBR322/pUC origin of replication
>Addgene plasmid #218735 | pEGFP-C1-IFT43 | addgene full sequence | sequence record 434272 | Addgene NGS Result
TAGTTATTAATAGTAATCAATTACGGGGTCATTAGTTCATAGCCCATATATGGAGTTCCGCGTTACATAA
CTTACGGTAAATGGCCCGCCTGGCTGACCGCCCAACGACCCCCGCCCATTGACGTCAATAATGACGTATG
TTCCCATAGTAACGCCAATAGGGACTTTCCATTGACGTCAATGGGTGGAGTATTTACGGTAAACTGCCCA
CTTGGCAGTACATCAAGTGTATCATATGCCAAGTACGCCCCCTATTGACGTCAATGACGGTAAATGGCCC
GCCTGGCATTATGCCCAGTACATGACCTTATGGGACTTTCCTACTTGGCAGTACATCTACGTATTAGTCA
TCGCTATTACCATGGTGATGCGGTTTTGGCAGTACATCAATGGGCGTGGATAGCGGTTTGACTCACGGGG
ATTTCCAAGTCTCCACCCCATTGACGTCAATGGGAGTTTGTTTTGGCACCAAAATCAACGGGACTTTCCA
AAATGTCGTAACAACTCCGCCCCATTGACGCAAATGGGCGGTAGGCGTGTACGGTGGGAGGTCTATATAA
GCAGAGCTGGTTTAGTGAACCGTCAGATCCGCTAGCGCTACCGGTCGCCACCATGGTGAGCAAGGGCGAG
GAGCTGTTCACCGGGGTGGTGCCCATCCTGGTCGAGCTGGACGGCGACGTAAACGGCCACAAGTTCAGCG
TGTCCGGCGAGGGCGAGGGCGATGCCACCTACGGCAAGCTGACCCTGAAGTTCATCTGCACCACCGGCAA
GCTGCCCGTGCCCTGGCCCACCCTCGTGACCACCCTGACCTACGGCGTGCAGTGCTTCAGCCGCTACCCC
GACCACATGAAGCAGCACGACTTCTTCAAGTCCGCCATGCCCGAAGGCTACGTCCAGGAGCGCACCATCT
TCTTCAAGGACGACGGCAACTACAAGACCCGCGCCGAGGTGAAGTTCGAGGGCGACACCCTGGTGAACCG
CATCGAGCTGAAGGGCATCGACTTCAAGGAGGACGGCAACATCCTGGGGCACAAGCTGGAGTACAACTAC
AACAGCCACAACGTCTATATCATGGCCGACAAGCAGAAGAACGGCATCAAGGTGAACTTCAAGATCCGCC
ACAACATCGAGGACGGCAGCGTGCAGCTCGCCGACCACTACCAGCAGAACACCCCCATCGGCGACGGCCC
CGTGCTGCTGCCCGACAACCACTACCTGAGCACCCAGTCCGCCCTGAGCAAAGACCCCAACGAGAAGCGC
GATCACATGGTCCTGCTGGAGTTCGTGACCGCCGCCGGGATCACTCTCGGCATGGACGAGCTGTACAAGT
CCGGACTCAGATCTATGGAGGATTTGCTCGACTTGGACGAGGAGCTTCGCTACAGCTTGGCTACCTCCAG
GGCCAAGATGGGTCGCCGAGCTCAACAGGAGTCAGCGCAGGCCGAGAATCACCTCAATGGCAAGAATTCC
TCTTTGACTCTGACTGGAGAGACTTCCTCTGCTAAATTACCTCGCTGCCGACAGGGAGGCTGGGCAGGTG
ATTCCGTGAAGGCTTCGAAGTTTAGGAGGAAGGCTTCTGAAGAAATAGAAGATTTCCGCCTCAGACCACA
GAGCCTGAATGGATCAGATTATGGAGGAGATATTCCTATCATTCCGGATCTGGAGGAAGTACAGGAAGAA
GACTTTGTTTTGCAGGTGGCAGCCCCTCCCAGCATCCAGATAAAGCGGGTGATGACCTACCGTGACCTGG
ACAATGACCTCATGAAGTACTCAGCCATTCAGACACTGGATGGGGAGATCGACCTGAAACTCCTCACCAA
AGTGCTCGCGCCGGAGCACGAAGTCCGGGAGGATGATGTCGGCTGGGACTGGGACCATCTGTTCACTGAG
GTGTCCTCAGAGGTCCTCACTGAGTGGGACCCACTGCAGACGGAGAAGGAGGACCCTGCGGGGCAGGCCA
GGCACACCTGACTCGACGGTACCGCGGGCCCGGGATCCACCGGATCTAGATAACTGATCATAATCAGCCA
TACCACATTTGTAGAGGTTTTACTTGCTTTAAAAAACCTCCCACACCTCCCCCTGAACCTGAAACATAAA
ATGAATGCAATTGTTGTTGTTAACTTGTTTATTGCAGCTTATAATGGTTACAAATAAAGCAATAGCATCA
CAAATTTCACAAATAAAGCATTTTTTTCACTGCATTCTAGTTGTGGTTTGTCCAAACTCATCAATGTATC
TTAACGCGTAAATTGTAAGCGTTAATATTTTGTTAAAATTCGCGTTAAATTTTTGTTAAATCAGCTCATT
TTTTAACCAATAGGCCGAAATCGGCAAAATCCCTTATAAATCAAAAGAATAGACCGAGATAGGGT
[37 nt withheld, positions 2376-2412]
AAAGAACGTGGACTCCAACGTCAAAGG
[49 nt withheld, positions 2440-2488]
T
[91 nt withheld, positions 2490-2580]
G
[124 nt withheld, positions 2582-2705]
CAGGTGGCACTTTTCGGGGAAATGTGCGCGGAACCCCTATTTGTTTATTTTTCTAAATACATTCAAATAT
GTATCCGCTCATGAGACAATAACCCTGATAAATGCTTCAATAATATTGAAAAAGGAAGAGTCCTGAGGCG
GAAAGAACCAGCTGTGGAATGTGTGTCAGTTAGGGTGTGGAAAGTCCCCAGGCTCCCCAGCAGGCAGAAG
TATGCAAAGCATGCATCTCAATTAGTCAGCAACCAGGTGTGGAAAGTCCCCAGGCTCCCCAGCAGGCAGA
AGTATGCAAAGCATGCATCTCAATTAGTCAGCAACCATAGTCCCGCCCCTAACTCCGCCCATCCCGCCCC
TAACTCCGCCCAGTTCCGCCCATTCTCCGCCCCATGGCTGACTAATTTTTTTTATTTATGCAGAGGCCGA
GGCCGCCTCGGCCTCTGAGCTATTCCAGAAGTAGTGAGGAGGCTTTTTTGGAGGCCTAGGCTTTTGCAAA
GATCGATCAAGAGACAGGATGAGGATCGTTTCGCATGATTGAACAAGATGGATTGCACGCAGGTTCTCCG
GCCGCTTGGGTGGAGAGGCTATTCGGCTATGACTGGGCACAACAGACAATCGGCTGCTCTGATGCCGCCG
TGTTCCGGCTGTCAGCGCAGGGGCGCCCGGTTCTTTTTGTCAAGACCGACCTGTCCGGTGCCCTGAATGA
ACTGCAAGACGAGGCAGCGCGGCTATCGTGGCTGGCCACGACGGGCGTTCCTTGCGCAGCTGTGCTCGAC
GTTGTCACTGAAGCGGGAAGGGACTGGCTGCTATTGGGCGAAGTGCCGGGGCAGGATCTCCTGTCATCTC
ACCTTGCTCCTGCCGAGAAAGTATCCATCATGGCTGATGCAATGCGGCGGCTGCATACGCTTGATCCGGC
TACCTGCCCATTCGACCACCAAGCGAAACATCGCATCGAGCGAGCACGTACTCGGATGGAAGCCGGTCTT
GTCGATCAGGATGATCTGGACGAAGAGCATCAGGGGCTCGCGCCAGCCGAACTGTTCGCCAGGCTCAAGG
CGAGCATGCCCGACGGCGAGGATCTCGTCGTGACCCATGGCGATGCCTGCTTGCCGAATATCATGGTGGA
AAATGGCCGCTTTTCTGGATTCATCGACTGTGGCCGGCTGGGTGTGGCGGACCGCTATCAGGACATAGCG
TTGGCTACCCGTGATATTGCTGAAGAGCTTGGCGGCGAATGGGCTGACCGCTTCCTCGTGCTTTACGGTA
TCGCCGCTCCCGATTCGCAGCGCATCGCCTTCTATCGCCTTCTTGACGAGTTCTTCTGAGCGGGACTCTG
GGGTTCGAAATGACCGACCAAGCGACGCCCAACCTGCCATCACGAGATTTCGATTCCACCGCCGCCTTCT
ATGAAAGGTTGGGCTTCGGAATCGTTTTCCGGGACGCCGGCTGGATGATCCTCCAGCGCGGGGATCTCAT
GCTGGAGTTCTTCGCCCACCCTAGGGGGAGGCTAACTGAAACACGGAAGGAGACAATACCGGAAGGAACC
CGCGCTATGACGGCAATAAAAAGACAGAATAAAACGCACGGTGTTGGGTCGTTTGTTCATAAACGCGGGG
TTCGGTCCCAGGGCTGGCACTCTGTCGATACCCCACCGAGACCCCATTGGGGCCAATACGCCCGCGTTTC
TTCCTTTTCCCCACCCCACCCCCCAAGTTCGGGTGAAGGCCCAGGGCTCGCAGCCAACGTCGGGGCGGCA
GGCCCTGCCATAGCCTCAGGTTACTCATATATACTTTAGATTGATTTAAAACTTCATTTTTAATTTAAAA
GGATCTAGGTGAAGATCCTTTTTGATAATCTCATGACCAAAATCCCTTAACGTGAGTTTTCGTTCCACTG
AGCGTCAGACCCCGTAGAAAAGATCAAAGGATCTTCTTGAGATCCTTTTTTTCTGCGCGTAATCTGCTGC
TTGCAAACAAAAAAACCACCGCTACCAGCGGTGGTTTGTTTGCCGGATCAAGAGCTACCAACTCTTTTTC
CGAAGGTAACTGGCTTCAGCAGAGCGCAGATACCAAATACTGTTCTTCTAGTGTAGCCGTAGTTAGGCCA
CCACTTCAAGAACTCTGTAGCACCGCCTACATACCTCGCTCTGCTAATCCTGTTACCAGTGGCTGCTGCC
AGTGGCGATAAGTCGTGTCTTACCGGGTTGGACTCAAGACGATAGTTACCGGATAAGGCGCAGCGGTCGG
GCTGAACGGGGGGTTCGTGCACACAGCCCAGCTTGGAGCGAACGACCTACACCGAACTGAGATACCTACA
GCGTGAGCTATGAGAAAGCGCCACGCTTCCCGAAGGGAGAAAGGCGGACAGGTATCCGGTAAGCGGCAGG
GTCGGAACAGGAGAGCGCACGAGGGAGCTTCCAGGGGGAAACGCCTGGTATCTTTATAGTCCTGTCGGGT
TTCGCCACCTCTGACTTGAGCGTCGATTTTTGTGATGCTCGTCAGGGGGGCGGAGCCTATGGAAAAACGC
CAGCAACGCGGCCTTTTTACGGTTCCTGGCCTTTTGCTGGCCTTTTGCTCACATGTTCTTTCCTGCGTTA
TCCCCTGATTCTGTGGATAACCGTATTACCGCCATGCAT
